Addgene plasmid #45919: pMRXIP GFP-VAMP8
Depositing lab: Noboru Mizushima. Depositing organization: The University of Tokyo. Publication: The hairpin-type tail-anchored SNARE syntaxin 17 targets to autophagosomes for fusion with endosomes/lysosomes. Itakura E, Kishi-Itakura C, Mizushima N. Cell. 2012 Dec 7;151(6):1256-69. doi: 10.1016/j.cell.2012.11.001. PubMed 23217709.
Backbone
  Vector backbone: pMRXIP GFP-Ci2
  Backbone manufacturer: Dr.Shoji Yamaoka of Tokyo Medical and Dental University
  Backbone size w/o insert (bp): 6600
  Total vector size (bp): 6900
  Vector type: Retroviral
  Selectable markers: Puromycin
Growth in bacteria
  Bacterial resistance: Ampicillin, 100 μg/mL
  Growth temperature: 37°C
  Growth strain: Stbl3
  Copy number: High Copy
Gene/Insert
  Gene/Insert name: vesicle-associated membrane protein 8 (alt name: VAMP8)
  Species: H. sapiens (human)
  Insert size (bp): 300
  GenBank ID: NM_003761.4
  Entrez Gene: VAMP8 (a.k.a. EDB, VAMP-8)
  Promoter: CMV
  Tag / fusion protein: GFP (N terminal on backbone)
  Cloning method: Restriction Enzyme; 5′ cloning site EcoRI (not destroyed); 3′ cloning site BamHI (not destroyed)
  Sequencing primers: 5′ n/a; 3′ n/a
Resource information
  A portion of this plasmid was derived from a plasmid made by: It has the pMX backbone
Terms and licenses: Academic/Nonprofit Terms; Industry Terms: Not Available to Industry
How to cite: pMRXIP GFP-VAMP8 was a gift from Noboru Mizushima (Addgene plasmid # 45919 ; http://n2t.net/addgene:45919 ; RRID:Addgene_45919)
