[The description below was written by a language model from this plasmid's Addgene catalogue record.]
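Description:
pMRXIP GFP-VAMP8 is a retroviral expression vector of about 6.9 kb, built on the pMRXIP GFP-Ci2 backbone, which the record notes is derived from the pMX family of retroviral vectors. It is maintained in bacteria as a high-copy plasmid under ampicillin selection, with a recombination-deficient strain listed as the propagation host, a common choice for constructs carrying repeated viral sequences such as long terminal repeats. In mammalian cells, puromycin is the selectable marker, allowing enrichment of stably transduced populations after the vector is packaged into retroviral particles and integrated into the target genome. No feature table is provided, so the exact arrangement of the viral elements, the origin of replication and the way the puromycin resistance gene is expressed are not stated in the record.

The payload is the human VAMP8 coding sequence (vesicle-associated membrane protein 8, also called endobrevin), an insert of roughly 300 bp cloned between EcoRI and BamHI sites that were both preserved. GFP is supplied by the backbone and sits at the N terminus, producing a GFP-VAMP8 fusion; this placement leaves the C-terminal end of this small SNARE protein free, which is where its membrane anchor lies. The promoter is recorded as CMV. The associated publication concerns the SNARE syntaxin 17 and its role in fusing autophagosomes with endosomes and lysosomes, so this construct is suited to generating stable cell lines in which fluorescent VAMP8 can be followed by microscopy or used in interaction studies of the autophagosome fusion machinery.
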