>Addgene plasmid #45919 | pMRXIP GFP-VAMP8 | addgene partial sequence | sequence record 66805 | EGFP_C
GACGAGCTGTACAAGGGTGGCGGTGGCTCGGGCGGTGGTGGGTCGGGTGGCGGCGGATCTATCGATGAAT
TGAATTCCATGGAGGAAGCCAGTGAAGGTGGAGGAAATGATCGTGTGCGGAACCTGCAAAGTGAGGTGGA
GGGAGTTAAGAATATTATGACCCAGAATGTGGAGCGGATCCTGGCCCGGGGGGAAAACTTGGAACATCTC
CGCAATAAGACAGAGGATCTGGAAGCCACATCTGAGCACTTCAAGACGACATCGCAGAAGGTGGCTCGGA
AATTCTGGTGGAAGAACGTGAAGATGATTGTCCTTATCTGCGTGATTGTTTTTATCATCATCCTCTTCAT
TGTGCTCTTTGCCACTGGTGCCTTCTCTTAAAGATCCCTCGAGCGGCCGCTACGTAAATTCCGCCCCCCC
CCCCAA
